Addgene plasmid #47753: pSL690
Purpose: Expresses dCas9-VP64 fusion
Depositing lab: Keith Joung. Depositing organization: Massachusetts General Hospital. Publication: CRISPR RNA-guided activation of endogenous human genes. Maeder ML, Linder SJ, Cascio VM, Fu Y, Ho QH, Joung JK. Nat Methods. 2013 Jul 25. doi: 10.1038/nmeth.2598. PubMed 23892898.
Backbone
  Vector backbone: unknown
  Vector type: Mammalian Expression, CRISPR
Growth in bacteria
  Bacterial resistance: Ampicillin, 100 μg/mL
  Growth temperature: 37°C
  Growth strain: XL1 Blue
  Copy number: Unknown
Gene/Insert
  Gene/Insert name: dCas9-VP64 (alt names: inactive Cas9 nuclease; VP64 activation domain)
  Species: Synthetic; Streptococcus pyogenes
  Mutation: D10A and H840A mutations in Cas9
  Promoter: CMV
  Tag / fusion protein: NLS (C terminal on insert); 3x FLAG (C terminal on insert); VP64 (C terminal on insert)
  Cloning method: Unknown
  Sequencing primers: 5′ CMV-F; 3′ BGH-rev
Resource information
  A portion of this plasmid was derived from a plasmid made by: dCas9 amplified from Jennifer Doudna lab--plasmid pMJ841 (Addgene plasmid # 39318)
Terms and licenses: Academic/Nonprofit Terms; Industry Terms: Not Available to Industry
Depositor comments: Plasmid Features: Cas9 = 409-4512 NLS = 4519-4539 3X FLAG = 4546-4611 VP64 = 4633-4794
How to cite: pSL690 was a gift from Keith Joung (Addgene plasmid # 47753 ; http://n2t.net/addgene:47753 ; RRID:Addgene_47753)
