[The description below was written by a language model from this plasmid's Addgene catalogue record and pLannotate feature annotations shown in this document.]
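Description:
pSL690 is a 7,785 bp mammalian expression plasmid for CRISPR-based transcriptional activation, encoding a fusion of catalytically inactive Streptococcus pyogenes Cas9 to the synthetic VP64 activation domain. The backbone is not named in the record. The annotated features show a high-copy ColE1/pUC-type origin and a β-lactamase gene with its own promoter, giving ampicillin selection in E. coli. Small remnants of lac regulatory elements, a pBluescript polylinker, an SV40 promoter fragment and a bom fragment are also present. No intact mammalian selection marker is annotated, so the plasmid appears suited to transient transfection.

The expression cassette is driven by the human CMV immediate-early enhancer and promoter, with the enhancer spanning the sequence origin. A T7 promoter lies just upstream of the coding region, and the cassette ends with the bovine growth hormone polyadenylation signal. The open reading frame starts with dCas9, which carries the D10A mutation in the RuvC domain and the H840A mutation in the HNH domain. These changes abolish DNA cleavage while preserving guide RNA-directed DNA binding. A nuclear localization signal (listed by the depositor but not picked up in the automated annotation), a 3xFLAG epitope for detection, and VP64 follow at the C terminus. VP64 is a tetrameric repeat of the minimal herpes simplex virus VP16 activation domain. The dCas9 segment was amplified from an earlier deposited plasmid.

The plasmid carries no annotated guide RNA cassette, so a guide RNA must be supplied from a separate construct. When co-expressed with guides targeting promoter regions, the fusion protein recruits transcriptional machinery to those sites, and it was developed for RNA-guided activation of endogenous human genes.
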