Features (pLannotate 1.2.2; 17 found; start..end, strand, type, name):
    132..335     +  promoter       CMV promoter: human cytomegalovirus (CMV) immediate early promoter
    377..395     +  promoter       T7 promoter: promoter for bacteriophage T7 RNA polymerase
    409..4512    +  CDS            dCas9: catalytically dead mutant of the Cas9 endonuclease from the Streptococcus pyogenes Type II CRISPR/Cas system RNA-guided DNA-binding protein that lacks endonuclease activity due to the D10A mutation in the RuvC catalytic domain and the H840A mutation in the HNH catalytic domain
   4546..4611    +  CDS            3xFLAG: three tandem FLAG® epitope tags, followed by an enterokinase cleavage site
   4642..4791    +  CDS            VP64: tetrameric repeat of the minimal activation domain of herpes simplex virus VP16 (Beerli et al., 1998)
   4846..5070    +  polyA_signal   bGH poly(A) signal: bovine growth hormone polyadenylation signal
   5074..5095    +  promoter       SV40 promoter (fragment): SV40 enhancer and early promoter
   5100..5116    +  misc_feature   MCS (fragment): pBluescript multiple cloning site
   5165..5181    -  protein_bind   lac operator: The lac repressor binds to the lac operator to inhibit transcription in E. coli. This inhibition can be relieved by adding lactose or isopropyl-β-D-thiogalactopyranoside (IPTG). lac repressor encoded by lacI
   5189..5219    -  promoter       lac promoter: promoter for the E. coli lac operon
   5234..5255    -  protein_bind   CAP binding site: CAP binding activates transcription in the presence of cAMP. E. coli catabolite activator protein
   5268..5360    -  CDS            lacI (fragment): lac repressor; lacI; The lac repressor binds to the lac operator to inhibit transcription in E. coli. This inhibition can be relieved by adding lactose or isopropyl-β-D-thiogalactopyranoside (IPTG).
   5543..6131    -  rep_origin     ori: high-copy-number ColE1/pMB1/pBR322/pUC origin of replication
   6302..7162    -  CDS            AmpR: β-lactamase; bla; confers resistance to ampicillin, carbenicillin, and related antibiotics
   7163..7267    -  promoter       AmpR promoter: bla
   7338..7382    -  misc_feature   bom (fragment): basis of mobility region from pBR322
   7537..131     +  enhancer       CMV enhancer (across the origin): human cytomegalovirus immediate early enhancer
>Addgene plasmid #47753 | pSL690 | depositor full sequence | sequence record 68212 | pSL690 sequence 7785 bps
ATATGCCAAGTACGCCCCCTATTGACGTCAATGACGGTAAATGGCCCGCCTGGCATTATGCCCAGTACAT
GACCTTATGGGACTTTCCTACTTGGCAGTACATCTACGTATTAGTCATCGCTATTACCATGGTGATGCGG
TTTTGGCAGTACATCAATGGGCGTGGATAGCGGTTTGACTCACGGGGATTTCCAAGTCTCCACCCCATTG
ACGTCAATGGGAGTTTGTTTTGGCACCAAAATCAACGGGACTTTCCAAAATGTCGTAACAACTCCGCCCC
ATTGACGCAAATGGGCGGTAGGCGTGTACGGTGGGAGGTCTATATAAGCAGAGCTGGTTTAGTGAACCGT
CAGATCCGCTAGAGATCCGCGGCCGCTAATACGACTCACTATAGGGAGAGCCGCCACCATGGATAAGAAA
TACTCAATAGGCTTAGCTATCGGCACAAATAGCGTCGGATGGGCGGTGATCACTGATGAATATAAGGTTC
CGTCTAAAAAGTTCAAGGTTCTGGGAAATACAGACCGCCACAGTATCAAAAAAAATCTTATAGGGGCTCT
TTTATTTGACAGTGGAGAGACAGCGGAAGCGACTCGTCTCAAACGGACAGCTCGTAGAAGGTATACACGT
CGGAAGAATCGTATTTGTTATCTACAGGAGATTTTTTCAAATGAGATGGCGAAAGTAGATGATAGTTTCT
TTCATCGACTTGAAGAGTCTTTTTTGGTGGAAGAAGACAAGAAGCATGAACGTCATCCTATTTTTGGAAA
TATAGTAGATGAAGTTGCTTATCATGAGAAATATCCAACTATCTATCATCTGCGAAAAAAATTGGTAGAT
TCTACTGATAAAGCGGATTTGCGCTTAATCTATTTGGCCTTAGCGCATATGATTAAGTTTCGTGGTCATT
TTTTGATTGAGGGAGATTTAAATCCTGATAATAGTGATGTGGACAAACTATTTATCCAGTTGGTACAAAC
CTACAATCAATTATTTGAAGAAAACCCTATTAACGCAAGTGGAGTAGATGCTAAAGCGATTCTTTCTGCA
CGATTGAGTAAATCAAGACGATTAGAAAATCTCATTGCTCAGCTCCCCGGTGAGAAGAAAAATGGCTTAT
TTGGGAATCTCATTGCTTTGTCATTGGGTTTGACCCCTAATTTTAAATCAAATTTTGATTTGGCAGAAGA
TGCTAAATTACAGCTTTCAAAAGATACTTACGATGATGATTTAGATAATTTATTGGCGCAAATTGGAGAT
CAATATGCTGATTTGTTTTTGGCAGCTAAGAATTTATCAGATGCTATTTTACTTTCAGATATCCTAAGAG
TAAATACTGAAATAACTAAGGCTCCCCTATCAGCTTCAATGATTAAACGCTACGATGAACATCATCAAGA
CTTGACTCTTTTAAAAGCTTTAGTTCGACAACAACTTCCAGAAAAGTATAAAGAAATCTTTTTTGATCAA
TCAAAAAACGGATATGCAGGTTATATTGATGGGGGAGCTAGCCAAGAAGAATTTTATAAATTTATCAAAC
CAATTTTAGAAAAAATGGATGGTACTGAGGAATTATTGGTGAAACTAAATCGTGAAGATTTGCTGCGCAA
GCAACGGACCTTTGACAACGGCTCTATTCCCCATCAAATTCACTTGGGTGAGCTGCATGCTATTTTGAGA
AGACAAGAAGACTTTTATCCATTTTTAAAAGACAATCGTGAGAAGATTGAAAAAATCTTGACTTTTCGAA
TTCCTTATTATGTTGGTCCATTGGCGCGTGGCAATAGTCGTTTTGCATGGATGACTCGGAAGTCTGAAGA
AACAATTACCCCATGGAATTTTGAAGAAGTTGTCGATAAAGGTGCTTCAGCTCAATCATTTATTGAACGC
ATGACAAACTTTGATAAAAATCTTCCAAATGAAAAAGTACTACCAAAACATAGTTTGCTTTATGAGTATT
TTACGGTTTATAACGAATTGACAAAGGTCAAATATGTTACTGAAGGAATGCGAAAACCAGCATTTCTTTC
AGGTGAACAGAAGAAAGCCATTGTTGATTTACTCTTCAAAACAAATCGAAAAGTAACCGTTAAGCAATTA
AAAGAAGATTATTTCAAAAAAATAGAATGTTTTGATAGTGTTGAAATTTCAGGAGTTGAAGATAGATTTA
ATGCTTCATTAGGTACCTACCATGATTTGCTAAAAATTATTAAAGATAAAGATTTTTTGGATAATGAAGA
AAATGAAGATATCTTAGAGGATATTGTTTTAACATTGACCTTATTTGAAGATAGGGAGATGATTGAGGAA
AGACTTAAAACATATGCTCACCTCTTTGATGATAAGGTGATGAAACAGCTTAAACGTCGCCGTTATACTG
GTTGGGGACGTTTGTCTCGAAAATTGATTAATGGTATTAGGGATAAGCAATCTGGCAAAACAATATTAGA
TTTTTTGAAATCAGATGGTTTTGCCAATCGCAATTTTATGCAGCTGATCCATGATGATAGTTTGACATTT
AAAGAAGACATTCAAAAAGCACAAGTGTCTGGACAAGGCGATAGTTTACATGAACATATTGCAAATTTAG
CTGGTAGCCCTGCTATTAAAAAAGGTATTTTACAGACTGTAAAAGTTGTTGATGAATTGGTCAAAGTAAT
GGGGCGGCATAAGCCAGAAAATATCGTTATTGAAATGGCACGTGAAAATCAGACAACTCAAAAGGGCCAG
AAAAATTCGCGAGAGCGTATGAAACGAATCGAAGAAGGTATCAAAGAATTAGGAAGTCAGATTCTTAAAG
AGCATCCTGTTGAAAATACTCAATTGCAAAATGAAAAGCTCTATCTCTATTATCTCCAAAATGGAAGAGA
CATGTATGTGGACCAAGAATTAGATATTAATCGTTTAAGTGATTATGATGTCGATGCCATTGTTCCACAA
AGTTTCCTTAAAGACGATTCAATAGACAATAAGGTCTTAACGCGTTCTGATAAAAATCGTGGTAAATCGG
ATAACGTTCCAAGTGAAGAAGTAGTCAAAAAGATGAAAAACTATTGGAGACAACTTCTAAACGCCAAGTT
AATCACTCAACGTAAGTTTGATAATTTAACGAAAGCTGAACGTGGAGGTTTGAGTGAACTTGATAAAGCT
GGTTTTATCAAACGCCAATTGGTTGAAACTCGCCAAATCACTAAGCATGTGGCACAAATTTTGGATAGTC
GCATGAATACTAAATACGATGAAAATGATAAACTTATTCGAGAGGTTAAAGTGATTACCTTAAAATCTAA
ATTAGTTTCTGACTTCCGAAAAGATTTCCAATTCTATAAAGTACGTGAGATTAACAATTACCATCATGCC
CATGATGCGTATCTAAATGCCGTCGTTGGAACTGCTTTGATTAAGAAATATCCAAAACTTGAATCGGAGT
TTGTCTATGGTGATTATAAAGTTTATGATGTTCGTAAAATGATTGCTAAGTCTGAGCAAGAAATAGGCAA
AGCAACCGCAAAATATTTCTTTTACTCTAATATCATGAACTTCTTCAAAACAGAAATTACACTTGCAAAT
GGAGAGATTCGCAAACGCCCTCTAATCGAAACTAATGGGGAAACTGGAGAAATTGTCTGGGATAAAGGGC
GAGATTTTGCCACAGTGCGCAAAGTATTGTCCATGCCCCAAGTCAATATTGTCAAGAAAACAGAAGTACA
GACAGGCGGATTCTCCAAGGAGTCAATTTTACCAAAAAGAAATTCGGACAAGCTTATTGCTCGTAAAAAA
GACTGGGATCCAAAAAAATATGGTGGTTTTGATAGTCCAACGGTAGCTTATTCAGTCCTAGTGGTTGCTA
AGGTGGAAAAAGGGAAATCGAAGAAGTTAAAATCCGTTAAAGAGTTACTAGGGATCACAATTATGGAAAG
AAGTTCCTTTGAAAAAAATCCGATTGACTTTTTAGAAGCTAAAGGATATAAGGAAGTTAAAAAAGACTTA
ATCATTAAACTACCTAAATATAGTCTTTTTGAGTTAGAAAACGGTCGTAAACGGATGCTGGCTAGTGCCG
GAGAATTACAAAAAGGAAATGAGCTGGCTCTGCCAAGCAAATATGTGAATTTTTTATATTTAGCTAGTCA
TTATGAAAAGTTGAAGGGTAGTCCAGAAGATAACGAACAAAAACAATTGTTTGTGGAGCAGCATAAGCAT
TATTTAGATGAGATTATTGAGCAAATCAGTGAATTTTCTAAGCGTGTTATTTTAGCAGATGCCAATTTAG
ATAAAGTTCTTAGTGCATATAACAAACATAGAGACAAACCAATACGTGAACAAGCAGAAAATATTATTCA
TTTATTTACGTTGACGAATCTTGGAGCTCCCGCTGCTTTTAAATATTTTGATACAACAATTGATCGTAAA
CGATATACGTCTACAAAAGAAGTTTTAGATGCCACTCTTATCCATCAATCCATCACTGGTCTTTATGAAA
CACGCATTGATTTGAGTCAGCTAGGAGGTGACGGTTCTCCCAAGAAGAAGAGGAAAGTCTCGAGCGACTA
CAAAGACCATGACGGTGATTATAAAGATCATGACATCGATTACAAGGATGACGATGACAAGGCTGCAGGA
GGCGGTGGAAGCGGGCGCGCCGACGCGCTGGACGATTTCGATCTCGACATGCTGGGTTCTGATGCCCTCG
ATGACTTTGACCTGGATATGTTGGGAAGCGACGCATTGGATGACTTTGATCTGGACATGCTCGGCTCCGA
TGCTCTGGACGATTTCGATCTCGATATGTTATAACCGGTCATCATCACCATCACCATTGAGTTTAAACCC
GCTGATCAGCCTCGACTGTGCCTTCTAGTTGCCAGCCATCTGTTGTTTGCCCCTCCCCCGTGCCTTCCTT
GACCCTGGAAGGTGCCACTCCCACTGTCCTTTCCTAATAAAATGAGGAAATTGCATCGCATTGTCTGAGT
AGGTGTCATTCTATTCTGGGGGGTGGGGTGGGGCAGGACAGCAAGGGGGAGGATTGGGAAGACAATAGCA
GGCATGCTGGGGATGCGGTGGGCTCTATGGCTTCTGAGGCGGAAAGAACCAGCTGGGGCTCGATACCGTC
GACCTCTAGCTAGAGCTTGGCGTAATCATGGTCATAGCTGTTTCCTGTGTGAAATTGTTATCCGCTCACA
ATTCCACACAACATACGAGCCGGAAGCATAAAGTGTAAAGCCTAGGGTGCCTAATGAGTGAGCTAACTCA
CATTAATTGCGTTGCGCTCACTGCCCGCTTTCCAGTCGGGAAACCTGTCGTGCCAGCTGCATTAATGAAT
CGGCCAACGCGCGGGGAGAGGCGGTTTGCGTATTGGGCGCTCTTCCGCTTCCTCGCTCACTGACTCGCTG
CGCTCGGTCGTTCGGCTGCGGCGAGCGGTATCAGCTCACTCAAAGGCGGTAATACGGTTATCCACAGAAT
CAGGGGATAACGCAGGAAAGAACATGTGAGCAAAAGGCCAGCAAAAGGCCAGGAACCGTAAAAAGGCCGC
GTTGCTGGCGTTTTTCCATAGGCTCCGCCCCCCTGACGAGCATCACAAAAATCGACGCTCAAGTCAGAGG
TGGCGAAACCCGACAGGACTATAAAGATACCAGGCGTTTCCCCCTGGAAGCTCCCTCGTGCGCTCTCCTG
TTCCGACCCTGCCGCTTACCGGATACCTGTCCGCCTTTCTCCCTTCGGGAAGCGTGGCGCTTTCTCAATG
CTCACGCTGTAGGTATCTCAGTTCGGTGTAGGTCGTTCGCTCCAAGCTGGGCTGTGTGCACGAACCCCCC
GTTCAGCCCGACCGCTGCGCCTTATCCGGTAACTATCGTCTTGAGTCCAACCCGGTAAGACACGACTTAT
CGCCACTGGCAGCAGCCACTGGTAACAGGATTAGCAGAGCGAGGTATGTAGGCGGTGCTACAGAGTTCTT
GAAGTGGTGGCCTAACTACGGCTACACTAGAAGGACAGTATTTGGTATCTGCGCTCTGCTGAAGCCAGTT
ACCTTCGGAAAAAGAGTTGGTAGCTCTTGATCCGGCAAACAAACCACCGCTGGTAGCGGTGGTTTTTTTG
TTTGCAAGCAGCAGATTACGCGCAGAAAAAAAGGATCTCAAGAAGATCCTTTGATCTTTTCTACGGGGTC
TGACGCTCAGTGGAACGAAAACTCACGTTAAGGGATTTTGGTCATGAGATTATCAAAAAGGATCTTCACC
TAGATCCTTTTAAATTAAAAATGAAGTTTTAAATCAATCTAAAGTATATATGAGTAAACTTGGTCTGACA
GTTACCAATGCTTAATCAGTGAGGCACCTATCTCAGCGATCTGTCTATTTCGTTCATCCATAGTTGCCTG
ACTCCCCGTCGTGTAGATAACTACGATACGGGAGGGCTTACCATCTGGCCCCAGTGCTGCAATGATACCG
CGAGACCCACGCTCACCGGCTCCAGATTTATCAGCAATAAACCAGCCAGCCGGAAGGGCCGAGCGCAGAA
GTGGTCCTGCAACTTTATCCGCCTCCATCCAGTCTATTAATTGTTGCCGGGAAGCTAGAGTAAGTAGTTC
GCCAGTTAATAGTTTGCGCAACGTTGTTGCCATTGCTACAGGCATCGTGGTGTCACGCTCGTCGTTTGGT
ATGGCTTCATTCAGCTCCGGTTCCCAACGATCAAGGCGAGTTACATGATCCCCCATGTTGTGCAAAAAAG
CGGTTAGCTCCTTCGGTCCTCCGATCGTTGTCAGAAGTAAGTTGGCCGCAGTGTTATCACTCATGGTTAT
GGCAGCACTGCATAATTCTCTTACTGTCATGCCATCCGTAAGATGCTTTTCTGTGACTGGTGAGTACTCA
ACCAAGTCATTCTGAGAATAGTGTATGCGGCGACCGAGTTGCTCTTGCCCGGCGTCAATACGGGATAATA
CCGCGCCACATAGCAGAACTTTAAAAGTGCTCATCATTGGAAAACGTTCTTCGGGGCGAAAACTCTCAAG
GATCTTACCGCTGTTGAGATCCAGTTCGATGTAACCCACTCGTGCACCCAACTGATCTTCAGCATCTTTT
ACTTTCACCAGCGTTTCTGGGTGAGCAAAAACAGGAAGGCAAAATGCCGCAAAAAAGGGAATAAGGGCGA
CACGGAAATGTTGAATACTCATACTCTTCCTTTTTCAATATTATTGAAGCATTTATCAGGGTTATTGTCT
CATGAGCGGATACATATTTGAATGTATTTAGAAAAATAAACAAATAGGGGTTCCGCGCACATTTCCCCGA
AAAGTGCCACCTGACGTCGACGGATCGGGAGATCGATCTCCCGATCCCCTAGGGTCGACTCTCAGTACAA
TCTGCTCTGATGCCGCATAGTTAAGCCAGTATCTGCTCCCTGCTTGTGTGTTGGAGGTCGCTGAGTAGTG
CGCGAGCAAAATTTAAGCTACAACAAGGCAAGGCTTGACCGACAATTGCATGAAGAATCTGCTTAGGGTT
AGGCGTTTTGCGCTGCTTCGCGATGTACGGGCCAGATATACGCGTTGACATTGATTATTGACTAGTTATT
AATAGTAATCAATTACGGGGTCATTAGTTCATAGCCCATATATGGAGTTCCGCGTTACATAACTTACGGT
AAATGGCCCGCCTGGCTGACCGCCCAACGACCCCCGCCCATTGACGTCAATAATGACGTATGTTCCCATA
GTAACGCCAATAGGGACTTTCCATTGACGTCAATGGGTGGACTATTTACGGTAAACTGCCCACTTGGCAG
TACATCAAGTGTATC
