>Addgene plasmid #47753 | pSL690 | addgene partial sequence | sequence record 69618 | CMV-F 5'-CGCAAATGGGCGGTAGGCGTG-3'
GAGCTGGTTTAGTGAACCGTCAGATCCGCTAGAGATCCGCGGCCGCTAATACGACTCACTATAGGGAGAG
CCGCCACCATGGATAAGAAATACTCAATAGGCTTAGCTATCGGCACAAATAGCGTCGGATGGGCGGTGAT
CACTGATGAATATAAGGTTCCGTCTAAAAAGTTCAAGGTTCTGGGAAATACAGACCGCCACAGTATCAAA
AAAAATCTTATAGGGGCTCTTTTATTTGACAGTGGAGAGACAGCGGAAGCGACTCGTCTCAAACGGACAG
CTCGTAGAAGGTATACACGTCGGAAGAATCGTATTTGTTATCTACAGGAGATTTTTTCAAATGAGATGGC
GAAAGTAGATGATAGTTTCTTTCATCGACTTGAAGAGTCTTTTTTGGTGGAAGAAGACAAGAAGCATGAA
CGTCATCCTATTTTTGGAAATATAGTAGATGAAGTTGCTTATCATGAGAAATATCCAACTATCTATCATC
TGCGAAAAAAATTGGTAGATTCTACTGATAAAGCGGATTTGCGCTTAATCTATTTGGCCTTAGCGCATAT
GATTAAGTTTCGTGGTCATTTTTTGATTGAGGGAGATTTAAATCCTGATAATAGTGATGTGGACAAACTA
TTTATCCAGTTGGTACAAACCTACAATCAATTATTTGAAGAAAACCCTATTAACGCAAGTGGAGTAGATG
CTAAAGCGATTCTTTCTGCACGATTGAGTAAATCAAGACGATTAGAAAATCTCATTGCTCAGCTCCCCGG
TGAGAAGAAAAATGGCTTATTTGGGAATCTCATTGCTTTGTCATTGGGTTTGACCCCTAATTTTAAATCA
AATTTTGATTTGGCAGAAGATGCTAAATTACAGCTTTCAAA
