>Addgene plasmid #47753 | pSL690 | addgene partial sequence | sequence record 69619 | BGH-rev 5'-TAGAAGGCACAGTCGAGG-3'
ATGGTGATGGTGATGATGACCGGTTATAACATATCGAGATCGAAATCGTCCAGAGCATCGGAGCCGAGCA
TGTCCAGATCAAAGTCATCCAATGCGTCGCTTCCCAACATATCCAGGTCAAAGTCATCGAGGGCATCAGA
ACCCAGCATGTCGAGATCGAAATCGTCCAGCGCGTCGGCGCGCCCGCTTCCACCGCCTCCTGCAGCCTTG
TCATCGTCATCCTTGTAATCGATGTCATGATCTTTATAATCACCGTCATGGTCTTTGTAGTCGCTCGAGA
CTTTCCTCTTCTTCTTGGGAGAACCGTCACCTCCTAGCTGACTCAAATCAATGCGTGTTTCATAAAGACC
AGTGATGGATTGATGGATAAGAGTGGCATCTAAAACTTCTTTTGTAGACGTATATCGTTTACGATCAATT
GTTGTATCAAAATATTTAAAAGCAGCGGGAGCTCCAAGATTCGTCAACGTAAATAAATGAATAATATTTT
CTGCTTGTTCACGTATTGGTTTGTCTCTATGTTTGTTATATGCACTAAGAACTTTATCTAAATTGGCATC
TGCTAAAATAACACGCTTAGAAAATTCACTGATTTGCTCAATAATCTCATCTAAATAATGCTTATGCTGC
TCCACAAACAATTGTTTTTGTTCGTTATCTTCTGGACTACCCTTCAACTTTTCATAATGACTAGCTAAAT
ATAAAAAATTCACATATTTGCTTGGCAGAGCCAGCTCATTTCCTTTTTGTAATTCTCCGGCACTAGCCAG
CATCCGTTTACGACCGTTTTCTAACTCAAAAAGACTATATTTAGGTAGTTTAATGATTAAGTCTTTTTTA
ACTTCCTTATATCCTTTAGCTTCTAAAAAGTCAATCGGATTTTTTTCAAAGGAACTTCTTTCCATAATTG
TGATCCCTAGTAACTCTTTAACGGATTTTAACTT
