>Addgene plasmid #47753 | pSL690 | addgene partial sequence | sequence record 69620 | dCas9-R1 5'-TTTCAACCAATTGGCGTTTG-3'
AACCTCCACGTTCAGCTTTCGTTAAATTATCAAACTTACGTTGAGTGATTAACTTGGCGTTTAGAAGTTG
TCTCCAATAGTTTTTCATCTTTTTGACTACTTCTTCACTTGGAACGTTATCCGATTTACCACGATTTTTA
TCAGAACGCGTTAAGACCTTATTGTCTATTGAATCGTCTTTAAGGAAACTTTGTGGAACAATGGCATCGA
CATCATAATCACTTAAACGATTAATATCTAATTCTTGGTCCACATACATGTCTCTTCCATTTTGGAGATA
ATAGAGATAGAGCTTTTCATTTTGCAATTGAGTATTTTCAACAGGATGCTCTTTAAGAATCTGACTTCCT
AATTCTTTGATACCTTCTTCGATTCGTTTCATACGCTCTCGCGAATTTTTCTGGCCCTTTTGAGTTGTCT
GATTTTCACGTGCCATTTCAATAACGATATTTTCTGGCTTATGCCGCCCCATTACTTTGACCAATTCATC
AACAACTTTTACAGTCTGTAAAATACCTTTTTTAATAGCAGGGCTACCAGCTAAATTTGCAATATGTTCA
TGTAAACTATCGCCTTGTCCAGACACTTGTGCTTTTTGAATGTCTTCTTTAAATGTCAAACTATCATCAT
GGATCAGCTGCATAAAATTGCGATTGGCAAAACCATCTGATTTCAAAAAATCTAATATTGTTTTGCCAGA
TTGCTTATCCCTAATACCATTAATCAATTTTCGAGACAAACGTCCCCAACCAGTATAACGGCGACGTTTA
AGCTGTTTCATCACCTTATCATCAAAGAGGTGAGCATATGTTTTAAGTCTTTCCTCAATCATCTCCCTAT
CTTCAAATAAGGTCAATGTTAAAACAATATCCTCTAAGATATCTTCATTTTCTTCATTATCCAAAAA
